>Addgene plasmid | pKG3560_pHarbor-Rogi2_backbone Sequencing Result | analyzer sequence | sequence record 478111
CACTGGCCGTCGTTTTACAACTATAATGTGCGCGGAACCCCTATTTGTTTATTTTTCTAAATACATTCAA
ATATGTATCCGCTCATGAGACAATAACCCTGATAAATGCTTCAATAATATTGAAAAAGGAAGAGTATGAG
TATTCAACATTTCCGTGTCGCCCTTATTCCCTTTTTTGCGGCATTTTGCCTTCCTGTTTTTGCTCACCCA
GAAACGCTGGTGAAAGTAAAAGATGCTGAAGATCAGTTGGGTGCACGAGTGGGTTACATCGAACTGGATC
TCAACAGCGGTAAGATCCTTGAGAGTTTTCGCCCCGAAGAACGTTTTCCAATGATGAGCACTTTTAAAGT
TCTGCTATGTGGCGCGGTATTATCCCGTATTGACGCCGGGCAAGAGCAACTCGGTCGCCGCATACACTAT
TCTCAGAATGACTTGGTTGAGTACTCACCAGTCACAGAAAAGCATCTTACGGATGGCATGACAGTAAGAG
AATTATGCAGTGCTGCCATAACCATGAGTGATAACACTGCGGCCAACTTACTTCTGACAACGATCGGAGG
ACCGAAGGAGCTAACCGCTTTTTTGCACAACATGGGGGATCATGTAACTCGCCTTGATCGTTGGGAACCG
GAGCTGAATGAAGCCATACCAAACGACGAGCGTGACACCACGATGCCTGTAGCAATGGCAACAACGTTGC
GCAAACTATTAACTGGCGAACTACTTACTCTAGCTTCCCGGCAACAATTAATAGACTGGATGGAGGCGGA
TAAAGTTGCAGGACCACTTCTGCGCTCGGCCCTTCCGGCTGGCTGGTTTATTGCTGATAAATCTGGAGCC
GGTGAGCGTGGGTCTCGCGGTATCATTGCAGCACTGGGGCCAGATGGTAAGCCCTCCCGTATCGTAGTTA
TCTACACGACGGGGAGTCAGGCAACTATGGATGAACGAAATAGACAGATCGCTGAGATAGGTGCCTCACT
GATTAAGCATTGGTAACTGTCAGACCAAGTTTACTCATATATACTTTAGATTGATTTAAAACTTCATTTT
TAATTTAAAAGGATCTAGGTGAAGATCCTTTTTGATAATCTCATGACCAAAATCCCTTAACGTGAGTTTT
CGTTCCACTGAGCGTCAGACCCCGTAGAAAAGATCAAAGGATCTTCTTGAGATCCTTTTTTTCTGCGCGT
AATCTGCTGCTTGCAAACAAAAAAACCACCGCTACCAGCGGTGGTTTGTTTGCCGGATCAAGAGCTACCA
ACTCTTTTTCCGAAGGTAACTGGCTTCAGCAGAGCGCAGATACCAAATACTGTTCTTCTAGTGTAGCCGT
AGTTAGGCCACCACTTCAAGAACTCTGTAGCACCGCCTACATACCTCGCTCTGCTAATCCTGTTACCAGT
GGCTGCTGCCAGTGGCGATAAGTCGTGTCTTACCGGGTTGGACTCAAGACGATAGTTACCGGATAAGGCG
CAGCGGTCGGGCTGAACGGGGGGTTAGTGCACACAGCCCAGCTTGGAGCGAACGACCTACACCGAACTGA
GATACCTACAGCGTGAGCTATGAGAAAGCGCCACGCTTCCCGAAGGGAGAAAGGCGGACAGGTATCCGGT
AAGCGGCAGGGTCGGAACAGGAGAGCGCACGAGGGAGCTTCCAGGGGGAAACGCCTGGTATCTTTATAGT
CCTGTCGGGTTTCGCCACCTCTGACTTGAGCGTCGATTTTTGTGATGCTCGTCAGGGGGGCGGAGCCTAT
GGAAAAACGCCAGCAACGCGGCCTTTTTACGGTTCCTGGCCTTTTGCTGGCCTTTTGCTCACATGTTCTT
TCCTGCGTTATCGAATTGGCTCCGGTGCCCGTCAGTGGGCAGAGCGCACATCGCCCACAGTCCCCGAGAA
GTTGGGGGGAGGGGTCGGCAATTGAACCGGTGCCTAGAGAAGGTGGCGCGGGGTAAACTGGGAAAGTGAT
GTCGTGTACTGGCTCCGCCTTTTTCCCGAGGGTGGGGGAGAACCGTATATAAGTGCAGTAGTCGCCGTGA
ACGTTCTTTTTCGCAACGGGTTTGCCGCCAGAACACAGGTAAGTGCCGTGTGTGGTTCCCGCGGGCCTGG
CCTCTTTACGGGTTATGGCCCTTGCGTGCCTTGAATTACTTCCACCTGGCTGCAGTACGTGATTCTTGAT
CCCGAGCTTCGGGTTGGAAGTGGGTGGGAGAGTTCGAGGCCTTGCGCTTAAGGAGCCCCTTCGCCTCGTG
CTTGAGTTGAGGCCTGGCCTGGGCGCTGGGGCCGCCGCGTGCGAATCTGGTGGCACCTTCGCGCCTGTCT
CGCTGCTTTCGATAAGTCTCTAGCCATTTAAAATTTTTGATGACCTGCTGCGACGCTTTTTTTCTGGCAA
GATAGTCTTGTAAATGCGGGCCAAGATCTGCACACTGGTATTTCGGTTTTTGGGGCCGCGGGCGGCGACG
GGGCCCGTGCGTCCCAGCGCACATGTTCGGCGAGGCGGGGCCTGCGAGCGCGGCCACCGAGAATCGGACG
GGGGTAGTCTCAAGCTGGCCGGCCTGCTCTGGTGCCTGGCCTCGCGCCGCCGTGTATCGCCCCGCCCTGG
GCGGCAAGGCTGGCCCGGTCGGCACCAGTTGCGTGAGCGGAAAGATGGCCGCTTCCCGGCCCTGCTGCAG
GGAGCTCAAAATGGAGGACGCGGCGCTCGGGAGAGCGGGCGGGTGAGTCACCCACACAAAGGAAAAGGGC
CTTTCCGTCCTCAGCCGTCGCTTCATGTGACTCCACGGAGTACCGGGCGCCGTCCAGGCACCTCGATTAG
TTCTCGAGCTTTTGGAGTACGTCGTCTTTAGGTTGGGGGGAGGGGTTTTATGCGATGGAGTTTCCCCACA
CTGAGTGGGTGGAGACTGAAGTTAGGCCAGCTTGGCACTTGATGTAATTCTCCTTGGAATTTGCCCTTTT
TGAGTTTGGATCTTGGTTCATTCTCAAGCCTCAGACAGTGGTTCAAAGTTTTTTTCTTCCATTTCAGGTG
TCGTGAGGAATTCGCCACCATGGCCGGCTTGTCGACGACGGCGGTCTCCGTCGTCAGGATCATCCGGATC
CATAACTTCGTATAGCATACATTATACGAAGTTATCATGATATTCGGCAAGCAGGCATCGTACTCATAGC
AGGTGCCACTAGTGGAGTTCCGACAAGTTTGTACAAAAAAGCTGAACGAGAAACGTAAAATGATATAAAT
ATCAATATATTAAATTAGATTTTGCATAAAAAACAGACTACATAATACTGTAAAACACAACATATCCAGT
CACTATGGCGGATTCGCGGCCGCATTAGGCACCCCAGGCTTTACACTTTATGCTTCCGGCTCGTATAATG
TGTGGATTTTGAGTTAGGATCCGTCGAGATTTTCAGGAGCTAAGGAAGCTAAAATGGAGAAAAAAATCAC
TGGATATACCACAGTTGATATATCCCAATGGCATCGTAAAGAACATTTTGAGGCATTTCAGTCAGTTGCT
CAATGTACCTATAACCAGACCGTTCAGCTGGATATTACGGCCTTTTTAAAGACCGTAAAGAAAAATAAGC
ACAAGTTTTATCCGGCCTTTATTCACATTCTTGCCCGCCTGATGAATGCTCATCCGGAATTCCGTATGGC
AATGAAAGACGGTGAGCTGGTGATATGGGATAGTGTTCACCCTTGTTACACCGTTTTCCATGAGCAAACT
GAAACGTTTTCATCGCTCTGGAGTGAATACCACGACGATTTCCGGCAGTTTCTACACATATATTCGCAAG
ATGTGGCGTGTTACGGTGAAAACCTGGCCTATTTCCCTAAAGGGTTTATTGAGAATATGTTTTTCGTTTC
AGCCAATCCCTGGGTGAGTTTCACCAGTTTTGATTTAAACGTGGCCAATATGGACAACTTCTTCGCCCCC
GTTTTCACCATGGGCAAATATTATACGCAAGGCGACAAGGTGCTGATGCCGCTGGCGATTCAGGTTCATC
ATGCCGTTTGTGATGGCTTCCATGTCGGCAGAATGCTTAATGAATTACAACAGTACTGCGATGAGTGGCA
GGCGGGGCGTAATCTAGAGGATCCGGCTTACTAAAAGCCAGATAACAGTATGCGTATTTGCGCGCTGATT
TTTGCGGTATAAGAATATATACTGATATGTATACCCGAAGTATGTCAAAAAGAGGTATGCTATGAAGCAG
CGTATTACAGTGACAGTTGACAGCGACAGCTATCAGTTGCTCAAGGCATATATGATGTCAATATCTCCGG
TCTGGTAAGCACAACCATGCAGAATGAAGCCCGTCGTCTGCGTGCCGAACGCTGGAAAGCGGAAAATCAG
GAAGGGATGGCTGAGGTCGCCCGGTTTATTGAAATGAACGGCTCTTTTGCTGACGAGAACAGGGGCTGGT
GAAATGCAGTTTAAGGTTTAGGTGATGCTGCCAACTTACTGATTTAGTGTATGATGGTGTTTTTGAGGTG
CTCCAGTGGCTTCTGTTTCTATCAGCTGTCCCTCCTGTTCAGCTACTGACGGGGTGGTGCGTAACGGCAA
AAGCACCGCCGGACATCAGCGCTATCTCTGCTCTCACTGCCGTAAAACATGGCAACTGCAGTTCACTTAC
ACCGCTTCTCAACCCGGTACGCACCAGAAAATCATTGATATGGCCATGAATGGCGTTGGATGCCGGGCAA
CAGCCCGCATTATGGGCGTTGGCCTCAACACGATTTTACGTCACTTAAAAAACTCAGGCCGCAGTCGGTA
ACCTCGCGCATACAGCCGGGCAGTGACGTCATCGTCTGCGCGGAAATGGACGAACAGTGGGGCTATGTCG
GGGCTAAATCGCGCCAGCGCTGGCTGTTTTACGCGTATGACAGTCTCCGGAAGACGGTTGTTGCGCACGT
ATTCGGTGAACGCACTATGGCGACGCTGGGGCGTCTTATGAGCCTGCTGTCACCCTTTGACGTGGTGATA
TGGATGACGGATGGCTGGCCGCTGTATGAATCCCGCCTGAAGGGAAAGCTGCACGTAATCAGCAAGCGAT
ATACGCAGCGAATTGAGCGGCATAACCTGAATCTGAGGCAGCACCTGGCACGGCTGGGACGGAAGTCGCT
GTCGTTCTCAAAATCGGTGGAGCTGCATGACAAAGTCATCGGGCATTATCTGAACATAAAACACTATCAA
TAAGTTGGAGTCATTACCAAGGTTTACACCTATAAAAGAGAGAGCCGTTATCGTCTGTTTGTGGATGTAC
AGAGTGATATTATTGACACGCCCGGGCGACGGATGGTGATCCCCCTGGCCAGTGCACGTCTGCTGTCAGA
TAAAGTCCCCCGTGAACTTTACCCGGTGGTGCATATCGGGGATGAAAGCTGGCGCATGATGACCACCGAT
ATGGCCAGTGTGCCGGTTTCCGTTATCGGGGAAGAAGTGGCTGATCTCAGCCACCGCGAAAATGACATCA
AAAACGCCATTAACCTGATGTTCTGGGGAATATAAATGTCAGGCTCCCTTATACACAGCCTGCAGGTCGA
CCATAGTGACTGGATATGTTGTGTTTTACAGTATTATGTAGTCTGTTTTTTATGCAAAATCTAATTTAAT
ATATTGATATTTATATCATTTTACGTTTCTCGTTCAGCTTTCTTGTACAAAGTGGTCACCTGCTATGCGC
TATAACTTCGTATAGGATACTTTATACGAAGTTATCACCAGAGACCGTCCGGGGTCTCTGCGCT
Features (pLannotate 1.2.2; 17 found; start..end, strand, type, name):
     31..135     +  promoter       AmpR promoter: bla
    136..996     +  CDS            AmpR: β-lactamase; bla; confers resistance to ampicillin, carbenicillin, and related antibiotics
   1167..1755    +  rep_origin     ori: high-copy-number ColE1/pMB1/pBR322/pUC origin of replication
   1838..3016    +  promoter       EF-1α promoter: strong constitutive promoter for human elongation factor EF-1α
   3082..3115    +  protein_bind   loxP: Cre-mediated recombination occurs in the 8-bp core sequence (GCATACAT). Cre recombinase
   3116..3140    -  CDS            NeoR/KanR (fragment): aminoglycoside phosphotransferase confers resistance to neomycin, kanamycin, and G418 (Geneticin®)
   3173..3297    +  protein_bind   attR1: mutant version of attR; recombination site for the Gateway® LR reaction LR Clonase™
   3330..3360    +  promoter       lac UV5 promoter: E. coli lac promoter with an "up" mutation
   3384..3413    +  promoter       cat promoter (fragment): promoter of the E. coli cat gene encoding chloramphenicol acetyltransferase
   3414..4094    +  CDS            CmR: chloramphenicol acetyltransferase confers resistance to chloramphenicol
   4251..4409    +  CDS            ccdA (fragment): CCDA_ECO57 - Also known as H, letA. Experimental evidence at protein level: Swiss-Prot protein existence level 1. Antitoxin component of a type II toxin-antitoxin (TA) system which inhibits the post-segregational killing (PSK) of plasmid-free cells, also referred to as a plasmid addiction system. Binds to and blocks the activity of CcdB; will also remove bound CcdB protein from the CcdB-GyrA complex by forming a CcdA-CcdB complex, a process termed rejuvenation. Functions as a transcriptional corepressor for the ccdAB operon, repression also requires CcdB (By similarity). From Escherichia coli
   4414..4430    +  CDS            ccdB (fragment): CcdB, a bacterial toxin that poisons DNA gyrase; ccdB; Plasmids containing the ccdB gene cannot be propagated in standard E. coli strains.
   4431..5198    +  mobile_element IS1: prokaryotic transposable element IS1
   5199..5495    +  CDS            ccdB: CcdB, a bacterial toxin that poisons DNA gyrase; ccdB; Plasmids containing the ccdB gene cannot be propagated in standard E. coli strains.
   5532..5656    -  protein_bind   attR2: mutant version of attR; recombination site for the Gateway® LR reaction LR Clonase™
   5672..5705    +  protein_bind   lox2272: Cre-mediated recombination occurs in the 8-bp core sequence (GGATACTT). lox2272 sites are compatible with each other, but incompatible with loxP or loxN sites (Lee and Saito, 1988). Cre recombinase
   5734..21      +  CDS            lacZα (fragment) (across the origin): LacZα fragment of β-galactosidase; lacZ fragment
